Addgene plasmid #55447: mCerulean3-Talin-18
Purpose: Localization: Focal Adhesions, Excitation: 433, Emission: 475
Depositing lab: Michael Davidson. Publication: An improved cerulean fluorescent protein with enhanced brightness and reduced reversible photoswitching. Markwardt ML, Kremers GJ, Kraft CA, Ray K, Cranfill PJ, Wilson KA, Day RN, Wachter RM, Davidson MW, Rizzo MA. PLoS One. 2011 . 6(3):e17896. 10.1371/journal.pone.0017896 PubMed 21479270.
Backbone
  Vector backbone: mCerulean3
  Backbone size w/o insert (bp): 4750
  Vector type: Mammalian Expression
  Selectable markers: Neomycin (select with G418)
Growth in bacteria
  Bacterial resistance: Kanamycin, 50 μg/mL
  Growth temperature: 37°C
  Growth strain: DH5alpha
  Copy number: High Copy
Gene/Insert
  Gene/Insert name: Talin (alt name: NM_011602.5)
  Species: M. musculus (mouse)
  Promoter: CMV
  Tag / fusion protein: mCerulean3 (N terminal on backbone)
  Cloning method: Unknown
  Sequencing primers: 5′ CMV-F; 3′ SV40pA-R
Terms and licenses: Academic/Nonprofit Terms; Industry Terms: Not Available to Industry
Depositor comments: . Excitation = 433; Emission = 475
How to cite: mCerulean3-Talin-18 was a gift from Michael Davidson (Addgene plasmid # 55447 ; http://n2t.net/addgene:55447 ; RRID:Addgene_55447)
