[The description below was written by a language model from this plasmid's Addgene catalogue record and pLannotate feature annotations shown in this document.]
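Description:
mCerulean3-Talin-18 is a mammalian expression plasmid built on an mCerulean3 C1-style fluorescent protein backbone, encoding mouse talin-1 (Tln1) fused at its N terminus to the cyan fluorescent protein mCerulean3. The sequenced record is about 12.8 kb, of which the talin coding region accounts for roughly 7.6 kb. Expression is driven by the human cytomegalovirus immediate early enhancer and promoter. The mCerulean3 open reading frame comes first, followed by a short stretch of residual multiple cloning site sequence that serves as a linker into the Tln1 coding sequence; the "18" in the name probably refers to this linker's length, although the record does not say so. The transcript is terminated by an SV40 polyadenylation signal downstream of a second polylinker fragment.

The plasmid is propagated in E. coli through a high-copy ColE1/pUC-type origin. A single Tn5 aminoglycoside phosphotransferase (NeoR/KanR) gene provides selection in both hosts. It sits behind tandem bacterial (AmpR/bla) and SV40 early promoters and is followed by an HSV thymidine kinase poly(A) signal, giving kanamycin resistance in bacteria and G418 resistance in transfected mammalian cells. An f1 origin is also present, which permits single-stranded DNA production. The small annotated ble and SV40 large T antigen fragments are most likely backbone remnants rather than functional genes.

Talin links integrins to the actin cytoskeleton and concentrates at cell–substrate contacts, so the fusion serves as a live-cell marker for focal adhesions. It is imaged in the cyan channel, with excitation near 433 nm and emission near 475 nm. mCerulean3 was developed as a brighter cerulean variant with reduced reversible photoswitching, which suits it to fluorescence microscopy and to multicolour imaging alongside other tagged proteins.
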