Features (pLannotate 1.2.2; 15 found; start..end, strand, type, name):
     55..849     +  CDS            NeoR/KanR: aminoglycoside phosphotransferase from Tn5; aph(3')-II (or nptII); confers resistance to neomycin, kanamycin, and G418 (Geneticin®)
    870..1022    +  CDS            ble (fragment): BLE_KLEPN - Experimental evidence at protein level: Swiss-Prot protein existence level 1. Binding protein with a strong affinity to the bleomycin family of antibiotics. Binds to CL990; an antimitotic-antibiotic compound. From Klebsiella pneumoniae.
   1081..1128    +  polyA_signal   HSV TK poly(A) signal: herpes simplex virus thymidine kinase polyadenylation signal (Cole and Stacy, 1985)
   1457..2045    +  rep_origin     ori: high-copy-number ColE1/pMB1/pBR322/pUC origin of replication
   2220..2523    +  enhancer       CMV enhancer: human cytomegalovirus immediate early enhancer
   2524..2727    +  promoter       CMV promoter: human cytomegalovirus (CMV) immediate early promoter
   2772..3488    +  CDS            mCerulean3: mCerulean3 is a basic (constitutively fluorescent) cyan fluorescent protein published in 2011, derived from Aequorea victoria. It is reported to be a somewhat slowly-maturing monomer with very low acid sensitivity.
   3489..3515    +  misc_feature   MCS (fragment): multiple cloning site
   3543..11165   +  CDS            Tln1: TLN1_MOUSE - Also known as Tln. Experimental evidence at protein level: Swiss-Prot protein existence level 1. Probably involved in connections of major cytoskeletal structures to the plasma membrane. High molecular weight cytoskeletal protein concentrated at regions of cell-substratum contact and, in lymphocytes, at cell-cell contacts. From Mus musculus (Mouse).
  11595..11631   +  misc_feature   MCS (fragment): multiple cloning site
  11648..11732   +  CDS            large T antigen (fragment): large T antigen from SV40 (simian virus 40)
  11755..11876   +  polyA_signal   SV40 poly(A) signal: SV40 polyadenylation signal
  11910..12338   -  rep_origin     f1 ori (sequence partly withheld): f1 bacteriophage origin of replication; arrow indicates direction of (+) strand synthesis
  12365..12469   +  promoter       AmpR promoter: bla
  12471..20      +  promoter       SV40 promoter (across the origin): SV40 enhancer and early promoter
>Addgene plasmid #55447 | mCerulean3-Talin-18 | addgene full sequence | sequence record 254632 | Addgene NGS Result
GAGGCCTAGGCTTTTGCAAAGATCGATCAAGAGACAGGATGAGGATCGTTTCGCATGATTGAACAAGATG
GATTGCACGCAGGTTCTCCGGCCGCTTGGGTGGAGAGGCTATTCGGCTATGACTGGGCACAACAGACAAT
CGGCTGCTCTGATGCCGCCGTGTTCCGGCTGTCAGCGCAGGGGCGCCCGGTTCTTTTTGTCAAGACCGAC
CTGTCCGGTGCCCTGAATGAACTGCAAGACGAGGCAGCGCGGCTATCGTGGCTGGCCACGACGGGCGTTC
CTTGCGCAGCTGTGCTCGACGTTGTCACTGAAGCGGGAAGGGACTGGCTGCTATTGGGCGAAGTGCCGGG
GCAGGATCTCCTGTCATCTCACCTTGCTCCTGCCGAGAAAGTATCCATCATGGCTGATGCAATGCGGCGG
CTGCATACGCTTGATCCGGCTACCTGCCCATTCGACCACCAAGCGAAACATCGCATCGAGCGAGCACGTA
CTCGGATGGAAGCCGGTCTTGTCGATCAGGATGATCTGGACGAAGAGCATCAGGGGCTCGCGCCAGCCGA
ACTGTTCGCCAGGCTCAAGGCGAGCATGCCCGACGGCGAGGATCTCGTCGTGACCCATGGCGATGCCTGC
TTGCCGAATATCATGGTGGAAAATGGCCGCTTTTCTGGATTCATCGACTGTGGCCGGCTGGGTGTGGCGG
ACCGCTATCAGGACATAGCGTTGGCTACCCGTGATATTGCTGAAGAGCTTGGCGGCGAATGGGCTGACCG
CTTCCTCGTGCTTTACGGTATCGCCGCTCCCGATTCGCAGCGCATCGCCTTCTATCGCCTTCTTGACGAG
TTCTTCTGAGCGGGACTCTGGGGTTCGAAATGACCGACCAAGCGACGCCCAACCTGCCATCACGAGATTT
CGATTCCACCGCCGCCTTCTATGAAAGGTTGGGCTTCGGAATCGTTTTCCGGGACGCCGGCTGGATGATC
CTCCAGCGCGGGGATCTCATGCTGGAGTTCTTCGCCCACCCTAGGGGGAGGCTAACTGAAACACGGAAGG
AGACAATACCGGAAGGAACCCGCGCTATGACGGCAATAAAAAGACAGAATAAAACGCACGGTGTTGGGTC
GTTTGTTCATAAACGCGGGGTTCGGTCCCAGGGCTGGCACTCTGTCGATACCCCACCGAGACCCCATTGG
GGCCAATACGCCCGCGTTTCTTCCTTTTCCCCACCCCACCCCCCAAGTTCGGGTGAAGGCCCAGGGCTCG
CAGCCAACGTCGGGGCGGCAGGCCCTGCCATAGCCTCAGGTTACTCATATATACTTTAGATTGATTTAAA
ACTTCATTTTTAATTTAAAAGGATCTAGGTGAAGATCCTTTTTGATAATCTCATGACCAAAATCCCTTAA
CGTGAGTTTTCGTTCCACTGAGCGTCAGACCCCGTAGAAAAGATCAAAGGATCTTCTTGAGATCCTTTTT
TTCTGCGCGTAATCTGCTGCTTGCAAACAAAAAAACCACCGCTACCAGCGGTGGTTTGTTTGCCGGATCA
AGAGCTACCAACTCTTTTTCCGAAGGTAACTGGCTTCAGCAGAGCGCAGATACCAAATACTGTTCTTCTA
GTGTAGCCGTAGTTAGGCCACCACTTCAAGAACTCTGTAGCACCGCCTACATACCTCGCTCTGCTAATCC
TGTTACCAGTGGCTGCTGCCAGTGGCGATAAGTCGTGTCTTACCGGGTTGGACTCAAGACGATAGTTACC
GGATAAGGCGCAGCGGTCGGGCTGAACGGGGGGTTCGTGCACACAGCCCAGCTTGGAGCGAACGACCTAC
ACCGAACTGAGATACCTACAGCGTGAGCTATGAGAAAGCGCCACGCTTCCCGAAGGGAGAAAGGCGGACA
GGTATCCGGTAAGCGGCAGGGTCGGAACAGGAGAGCGCACGAGGGAGCTTCCAGGGGGAAACGCCTGGTA
TCTTTATAGTCCTGTCGGGTTTCGCCACCTCTGACTTGAGCGTCGATTTTTGTGATGCTCGTCAGGGGGG
CGGAGCCTATGGAAAAACGCCAGCAACGCGGCCTTTTTACGGTTCCTGGCCTTTTGCTGGCCTTTTGCTC
ACATGTTCTTTCCTGCGTTATCCCCTGATTCTGTGGATAACCGTATTACCGCCATGCATTAGTTATTAAT
AGTAATCAATTACGGGGTCATTAGTTCATAGCCCATATATGGAGTTCCGCGTTACATAACTTACGGTAAA
TGGCCCGCCTGGCTGACCGCCCAACGACCCCCGCCCATTGACGTCAATAATGACGTATGTTCCCATAGTA
ACGCCAATAGGGACTTTCCATTGACGTCAATGGGTGGAGTATTTACGGTAAACTGCCCACTTGGCAGTAC
ATCAAGTGTATCATATGCCAAGTACGCCCCCTATTGACGTCAATGACGGTAAATGGCCCGCCTGGCATTA
TGCCCAGTACATGACCTTATGGGACTTTCCTACTTGGCAGTACATCTACGTATTAGTCATCGCTATTACC
ATGGTGATGCGGTTTTGGCAGTACATCAATGGGCGTGGATAGCGGTTTGACTCACGGGGATTTCCAAGTC
TCCACCCCATTGACGTCAATGGGAGTTTGTTTTGGCACCAAAATCAACGGGACTTTCCAAAATGTCGTAA
CAACTCCGCCCCATTGACGCAAATGGGCGGTAGGCGTGTACGGTGGGAGGTCTATATAAGCAGAGCTGGT
TTAGTGAACCGTCAGATCCGCTAGCGCTACCGGTCGCCACCATGGTGAGCAAGGGCGAGGAGCTGTTCAC
CGGGGTGGTGCCCATCCTGGTCGAGCTGGACGGCGACGTAAACGGCCACAAGTTCAGCGTGTCCGGCGAG
GGCGAGGGCGATGCCACCTACGGCAAGCTGACCCTGAAGTTCATCTGCACCACCGGCAAGCTGCCCGTGC
CCTGGCCCACCCTCGTGACCACCCTGAGCTGGGGCGTGCAGTGCTTCGCCCGCTACCCCGACCACATGAA
GCAGCACGACTTCTTCAAGTCCGCCATGCCCGAAGGCTACGTCCAGGAGCGCACCATCTTCTTCAAGGAC
GACGGCAACTACAAGACCCGCGCCGAGGTGAAGTTCGAGGGCGACACCCTGGTGAACCGCATCGAGCTGA
AGGGCATCGACTTCAAGGAGGACGGCAACATCCTGGGGCACAAGCTGGAGTACAACGCCATCCACGGCAA
CGTCTATATCACCGCCGACAAGCAGAAGAACGGCATCAAGGCCAACTTCGGCCTCAACTGCAACATCGAG
GACGGCAGCGTGCAGCTCGCCGACCACTACCAGCAGAACACCCCCATCGGCGACGGCCCCGTGCTGCTGC
CCGACAACCACTACCTGAGCACCCAGTCCAAGCTGAGCAAAGACCCCAACGAGAAGCGCGATCACATGGT
CCTGCTGGAGTTCGTGACCGCCGCCGGGATCACTCTCGGCATGGACGAGCTGTACAAGTCCGGACTCAGA
TCTCGAGCTCAAGCTAGCTTCGAATTCGCAGAAGCTGCCACCATGGTTGCGCTTTCGCTGAAGATTAGCA
TTGGGAATGTGGTGAAGACGATGCAATTTGAGCCATCTACCATGGTGTACGACGCCTGCCGCATGATTCG
TGAGCGGATCCCAGAGGCCCTGGCTGGCCCTCCCAACGACTTTGGGCTCTTTCTGTCAGATGATGACCCC
AAAAAAGGCATCTGGCTAGAGGCTGGGAAAGCTTTGGACTACTACATGCTCCGAAATGGGGACACCATGG
AGTACAGAAAAAAGCAGAGACCCCTGAAGATACGGATGTTAGACGGAACGGTGAAGACTATCATGGTGGA
TGACTCCAAGACCGTCACAGACATGCTCATGACCATTTGTGCCCGAATTGGTATCACCAACCATGATGAG
TATTCACTGGTTCGAGAGCTGATGGAAGAAAAGAAAGATGAGGGGACAGGGACCCTGAGAAAAGACAAGA
CCCTACTGCGAGATGAAAAGAAGATGGAGAAGCTAAAGCAGAAGTTGCACACAGACGATGAGTTGAACTG
GCTGGACCATGGGCGGACACTGAGGGAACAGGGAGTGGAAGAGCATGAGACGTTGCTGCTGCGGAGAAAG
TTCTTCTACTCAGACCAGAATGTGGATTCCCGAGACCCTGTACAGCTGAACCTTCTCTATGTGCAGGCAC
GAGATGACATCCTGAATGGCTCCCATCCTGTCTCCTTTGACAAGGCCTGTGAATTTGCAGGCTTCCAGTG
CCAGATCCAGTTTGGACCTCACAATGAACAGAAGCACAAGGCTGGCTTCCTTGACCTGAAGGACTTCCTG
CCCAAGGAGTATGTGAAGCAGAAGGGAGAGCGTAAGATCTTTCAGGCACACAAGAATTGTGGGCAGATGA
GTGAAATTGAGGCCAAGGTACGCTACGTGAAGCTGGCCCGTTCCCTCAAGACTTACGGTGTCTCCTTCTT
CCTAGTCAAGGAAAAGATGAAGGGGAAGAATAAACTGGTGCCCAGGCTGTTGGGCATCACTAAGGAGTGT
GTGATGCGTGTGGATGAGAAGACCAAGGAGGTGATTCAGGAATGGAGCCTCACCAACATCAAACGCTGGG
CTGCCTCTCCCAAGAGCTTTACTCTGGACTTTGGAGACTATCAGGATGGCTACTACTCAGTACAGACGAC
AGAAGGCGAGCAGATCGCACAGCTCATTGCTGGCTACATAGATATCATCCTTAAGAAGAAAAAAAGCAAG
GACCATTTTGGGCTGGAGGGAGATGAAGAGTCTACTATGTTGGAGGACTCAGTGTCTCCCAAAAAGTCAA
CAGTCCTTCAGCAGCAGTACAACCGAGTGGGGAAAGTGGAGCACGGCTCTGTGGCTCTGCCAGCCATCAT
GCGCTCTGGAGCCTCTGGTCCTGAGAATTTCCAGGTGGGGAGCATGCCACCTGCCCAGCAGCAGATCACC
AGTGGCCAGATGCACCGAGGACACATGCCACCTCTGACTTCAGCCCAGCAGGCGCTCACTGGAACCATTA
ACTCCAGCATGCAGGCTGTGCAGGCTGCCCAGGCCACTCTGGATGACTTTGAGACTCTACCCCCTCTTGG
CCAGGATGCTGCCTCCAAAGCTTGGCGTAAGAACAAGATGGATGAATCAAAGCATGAGATCCACTCCCAG
GTAGATGCCATCACAGCTGGCACTGCCTCTGTGGTAAACCTGACAGCAGGAGATCCTGCAGAGACAGACT
ATACAGCAGTGGGCTGTGCAGTCACCACCATCTCTTCCAACCTGACGGAGATGTCCCGTGGGGTGAAGCT
ATTGGCTGCCCTGCTGGAGGATGAAGGCGGCAATGGCCGGCCCCTTCTGCAAGCAGCAAAGGGCCTTGCA
GGGGCTGTGTCGGAACTGCTTCGCAGTGCTCAGCCCGCCAGCGCTGAGCCTCGTCAGAACCTGCTGCAGG
CAGCCGGGAACGTGGGCCAGGCCAGTGGGGAGCTGTTGCAGCAAATTGGGGAAAGTGACACTGACCCCCA
CTTCCAGGATGTTCTAATGCAGCTAGCAAACGCAGTGGCAAGTGCTGCAGCCGCCCTGGTCCTCAAGGCC
AAGAGTGTGGCCCAGCGCACAGAGGATTCCGGGCTTCAGACCCAAGTGATTGCTGCAGCTACGCAATGTG
CTCTGTCCACTTCCCAGCTGGTGGCCTGTACCAAGGTGGTAGCACCTACAATCAGCTCACCTGTGTGCCA
AGAACAGCTAGTCGAGGCTGGGCGACTGGTGGCCAAAGCTGTGGAGGGCTGTGTGTCTGCCTCGCAAGCA
GCTACAGAAGATGGACAGCTGCTTCGAGGGGTAGGAGCAGCAGCCACGGCTGTCACCCAGGCCCTCAATG
AGCTGCTGCAGCACGTGAAGGCCCACGCCACCGGAGCTGGGCCTGCCGGTCGGTATGACCAAGCCACTGA
TACCATCCTCACCGTCACTGAAAACATCTTCAGCTCCATGGGTGATGCTGGGGAGATGGTGCGCCAGGCC
CGCATCCTGGCCCAAGCCACCTCAGACCTGGTCAATGCTATCAAGGCCGATGCTGAGGGGGAGAGTGATC
TGGAGAACTCTAGAAAGCTCCTGAGTGCTGCCAAGATCCTCGCTGATGCCACCGCCAAGATGGTGGAGGC
GGCCAAGGGAGCAGCCGCCCACCCTGACAGTGAGGAACAGCAGCAGCGACTGCGTGAAGCAGCTGAGGGG
CTTCGCATGGCCACCAATGCAGCTGCGCAGAACGCCATCAAGAAGAAGTTGGTGCAGCGCCTGGAGCATG
CAGCCAAGCAAGCTGCAGCCTCTGCAACACAGACCATTGCTGCAGCCCAACATGCAGCCTCTGCCCCCAA
GGCCTCTGCGGGCCCCCAGCCCCTACTGGTGCAGAGCTGTAAGGCCGTGGCAGAGCAGATTCCGTTGCTG
GTGCAGGGTGTCCGAGGAAGTCAAGCTCAGCCTGACAGCCCTAGTGCTCAGCTCGCCCTCATTGCTGCCA
GCCAGAGCTTCCTGCAGCCAGGTGGGAAGATGGTGGCAGCGGCAAAAGCCTCAGTGCCAACAATTCAGGA
CCAGGCTTCAGCGATGCAGCTGAGTCAGTGCGCAAAGAACCTAGGCACTGCCCTGGCCGAGCTGCGCACT
GCTGCTCAGAAGGCTCAGGAGGCATGTGGACCTTTGGAGATGGATTCTGCACTGAGTGTTGTACAAAATC
TAGAGAAAGACCTACAGGAAATAAAAGCAGCAGCTCGAGATGGCAAGCTTAAGCCCTTACCTGGGGAAAC
AATGGAGAAGTGTACCCAAGATCTTGGCAACAGCACCAAAGCGGTGAGCTCTGCCATCGCCAAGCTGCTG
GGGGAGATTGCCCAGGGCAACGAGAACTATGCAGGTATTGCAGCTCGGGATGTAGCTGGTGGACTAAGGT
CACTAGCCCAGGCTGCGCGGGGTGTGGCTGCGCTGACATCAGATCCTGCAGTGCAGGCCATTGTGCTTGA
CACAGCCAGCGACGTTCTGGACAAGGCCAGCAGCCTCATTGAAGAGGCAAAAAAAGCATCTGGACACCCA
GGGGACCCAGAAAGCCAGCAAAGGCTTGCTCAGGTAGCTAAAGCAGTGACCCAAGCCCTGAACCGCTGTG
TCAGCTGCCTGCCTGGCCAAAGAGACGTGGATAATGCCCTACGAGCCGTTGGAGATGCCAGCAAGCGACT
CCTGAGTGACTTGCTTCCTCCAAGCACGGGGACATTTCAAGAAGCACAGAGCCGATTGAATGAAGCTGCA
GCTGGGTTAAATCAGGCCGCCACAGAACTGGTGCAAGCCTCCCGAGGAACTCCTCAGGACCTGGCTCGGG
CCTCCGGCCGATTTGGACAGGACTTCAGCACCTTCCTGGAAGCTGGTGTGGAGATGGCCGGACAGGCCCC
GAGCCAGGAGGACCGAGCCCAGGTGGTGTCCAACCTGAAGGGCATATCCATGTCTTCAAGCAAACTTCTC
CTTGCCGCTAAGGCCTTGTCCACAGACCCTGCTTCTCCCAACCTCAAGAGTCAGCTGGCTGCGGCTGCCC
GGGCAGTGACGGACAGCATCAACCAGCTCATCACCATGTGCACCCAGCAGGCACCTGGCCAGAAGGAGTG
TGACAATGCACTTCGGCAGCTAGAGACAGTCCGAGAACTCCTGGAGAATCCAGTCCAGCCCATCAACGAC
ATGTCCTACTTCGGTTGCTTGGACAGTGTCATGGAGAACTCCAAGGTCCTAGGTGAGGCCATGACTGGCA
TCTCCCAAAATGCCAAGAATGGAAATCTGCCGGAGTTTGGAGATGCCATTGCCACAGCCTCCAAGGCTCT
CTGTGGCTTCACGGAGGCAGCCGCACAGGCAGCATATCTAGTTGGTGTCTCTGACCCCAACAGCCAAGCT
GGACAGCAAGGACTGGTGGAACCCACACAGTTTGCCCGTGCAAACCAGGCAATTCAGATGGCCTGTCAGA
GTCTGGGGGAGCCTGGCTGTACCCAGGCCCAGGTGTTATCTGCAGCCACTATTGTAGCCAAACACACATC
TGCATTGTGTAACAGCTGTCGCCTGGCTTCCGCTAGGACTGCCAATCCCACTGCCAAGCGCCAGTTTGTA
CAGTCAGCCAAGGAGGTGGCCAACAGTACAGCCAATCTTGTCAAGACCATCAAGGCACTAGATGGGGACT
TCACAGAAGAGAACCGTGCCCAGTGCCGAGCAGCCACAGCCCCTCTGCTGGAAGCTGTGGATAACCTGAG
TGCCTTTGCCTCCAACCCTGAGTTCTCCAGCGTCCCTGCCCAGATCAGCCCTGAGGGCAGAGCAGCCATG
GAGCCCATTGTAATCTCTGCTAAGACAATGTTGGAGAGTGCTGGAGGGCTCATCCAGACAGCTCGGGCGT
TAGCAGTCAATCCCCGAGACCCCCCACGTTGGTCTGTGCTAGCTGGCCACTCTCGGACTGTCTCAGATTC
CATCAAGAAACTTATTACAAGCATGAGGGACAAAGCCCCAGGGCAGCTGGAGTGTGAGACAGCCATTGCG
GCTCTGAACAGCTGCTTGCGGGACCTAGATCAGGCTTCGCTTGCCGCTGTCAGCCAGCAGCTTGCTCCCC
GTGAAGGAATCTCTCAAGAGGCTTTGCACACCCAGATGCTCACTGCAGTGCAAGAAATTTCTCATCTCAT
TGAGCCGCTGGCCAGCGCTGCTCGGGCTGAAGCCTCCCAGCTGGGACACAAGGTGTCCCAAATGGCCCAG
TACTTTGAACCACTCACCCTGGCTGCAGTGGGTGCTGCGTCTAAGACCCTGAGCCACCCGCAGCAGATGG
CACTTCTGGACCAGACTAAAACGTTGGCAGAGTCTGCCTTGCAGTTGCTATATACTGCCAAGGAGGCTGG
TGGTAACCCCAAGCAAGCAGCACACACCCAGGAAGCCCTGGAGGAGGCTGTGCAGATGATGACAGAGGCC
GTAGAAGACCTGACGACGACCCTCAACGAAGCAGCCAGTGCTGCAGGAGTCGTTGGCGGCATGGTGGACT
CTATCACTCAGGCCATCAACCAGCTAGATGAAGGACCTATGGGTGACCCAGAAGGCTCATTCGTAGATTA
CCAGACAACCATGGTGAGGACAGCCAAGGCCATTGCTGTCACTGTTCAGGAGATGGTAACCAAGTCAAAC
ACCAGCCCTGAAGAGCTAGGCCCTCTTGCCAACCAGCTGACCAGTGACTATGGCCGACTGGCCTCACAAG
CCAAGCCTGCAGCTGTGGCTGCTGAAAATGAAGAGATAGGCGCTCACATCAAACACCGAGTACAGGAGCT
GGGCCATGGCTGCTCTGCTCTGGTCACCAAGGCAGGTGCCTTGCAGTGTAGCCCCAGTGATGTCTACACC
AAGAAGGAGCTCATAGAGTGTGCCCGCAGAGTGTCAGAGAAGGTCTCCCATGTTCTGGCTGCACTCCAGG
CTGGGAATCGTGGTACCCAGGCCTGCATTACAGCAGCCAGTGCTGTGTCTGGTATCATTGCTGACCTCGA
CACCACCATCATGTTCGCTACTGCTGGCACACTTAACCGTGAGGGTGCTGAAACTTTTGCTGACCACCGG
GAGGGTATCTTAAAGACAGCAAAGGTTCTTGTGGAGGACACCAAGGTCCTAGTGCAGAATGCAGCTGGGA
GCCAGGAGAAGTTGGCACAAGCCGCCCAGTCCTCCGTGGCCACCATTACCCGCCTCGCTGATGTGGTCAA
GCTCGGTGCAGCCAGCCTAGGAGCCGAAGACCCTGAAACTCAGGTGGTGCTGATCAATGCAGTAAAGGAC
GTAGCCAAGGCCCTGGGTGACCTCATCAGCGCTACGAAGGCTGCAGCGGGCAAAGTTGGGGATGACCCTG
CAGTGTGGCAGCTCAAGAACTCTGCCAAGGTGATGGTGACCAATGTGACATCATTGCTCAAGACAGTGAA
GGCTGTGGAAGATGAGGCCACCAAAGGCACACGGGCCCTAGAGGCAACCACAGAGCACATACGTCAGGAA
CTGGCGGTCTTCTGTTCCCCAGAGCCACCTGCCAAGACCTCTACCCCTGAAGACTTCATCCGAATGACCA
AGGGTATTACTATGGCAACAGCCAAAGCCGTTGCTGCTGGCAATTCCTGTCGACAGGAAGATGTCATTGC
CACAGCCAATCTGAGCCGACGGGCTATTGCGGACATGCTTCGGGCTTGCAAGGAAGCAGCTTTCCACCCA
GAAGTGGCGCCTGATGTACGGCTCCGAGCCCTGCACTATGGCCGGGAGTGTGCCAATGGTTACCTGGAAC
TGCTGGACCACGTGCTGCTGACCCTTCAGAAGCCAAACCCAGACCTGAAGCAGCAGCTAACTGGACACTC
AAAGCGGGTTGCTGGCTCTGTGACTGAGCTCATCCAGGCTGCTGAAGCCATGAAAGGAACAGAGTGGGTG
GACCCAGAGGACCCTACTGTCATTGCTGAGAATGAGCTCTTGGGAGCCGCAGCCGCCATCGAGGCTGCAG
CCAAGAAGCTGGAGCAGCTGAAGCCCAGGGCCAAACCCAAGGAGGCGGATGAGTCCTTGAACTTTGAGGA
ACAAATCCTAGAAGCTGCCAAGTCCATCGCTGCAGCCACCAGTGCACTGGTAAAGGCTGCGTCAGCAGCC
CAGAGGGAGCTGGTGGCTCAAGGAAAGGTGGGCGCCATTCCAGCCAATGCACTGGATGATGGGCAGTGGT
CGCAGGGCCTCATTTCCGCTGCCCGTATGGTGGCTGCGGCCACCAACAATCTGTGTGAAGCAGCTAACGC
AGCTGTCCAGGGCCATGCTAGCCAGGAGAAACTCATTTCCTCAGCCAAGCAAGTAGCTGCCTCCACAGCT
CAGCTCCTGGTAGCTTGCAAGGTCAAAGCAGATCAGGACTCTGAGGCAATGAAACGGCTCCAGGCTGCTG
GCAATGCAGTGAAGAGGGCCTCAGATAACCTGGTAAAGGCGGCCCAGAAAGCTGCAGCCTTCGAAGACCA
GGAGAATGAGACGGTGGTGGTGAAGGAGAAAATGGTTGGGGGCATTGCCCAGATTATCGCAGCACAGGAA
GAGATGCTTCGGAAGGAACGAGAGCTGGAAGAGGCTCGGAAAAAGCTCGCCCAGATCCGGCAGCAGCAGT
ACAAGTTCTTGCCTTCAGAGCTTCGAGACGAGCACTAAAAAAGCCCTGTGTATTTAATGCAGACCCAGCC
CAGAGACTGTGCCTGCCACTACCAAAGCCTTCTGGGCTGCTCAGGACCCAAGCTGCCCAACCCCAGCACT
CCCCCAAAGTGCCTGCCAAACCCTGGGCCTGGCCCTGCCCAGTCCCACTGCAAGCCGTGTCCTCTCCCTG
ACTCCCAAGTGCCTTTGCACCCTAGGGCCCCTAAGTGCCTGCCCCCCTCCAGAGTATTAACGCTCCAAGA
GTATTATTAATGCTGCCGTACCTCAGTTTGAACCTGCCAGGGCCCCAGCTGCTCCAGCCTGCCAGCAGCT
TCCAGCCAGTCCCCACGGCCACGTCAGCTCAACTCATCCCTTTTTGATACTATATCCCCTACCCAGCTAC
CTATGGGGCTTGAGGGTTGTAAACCCAAACAGGTCAGACTCCCGGAATTCTGCAGTCGACGGTACCGCGG
GCCCGGGATCCACCGGATCTAGATAACTGATCATAATCAGCCATACCACATTTGTAGAGGTTTTACTTGC
TTTAAAAAACCTCCCACACCTCCCCCTGAACCTGAAACATAAAATGAATGCAATTGTTGTTGTTAACTTG
TTTATTGCAGCTTATAATGGTTACAAATAAAGCAATAGCATCACAAATTTCACAAATAAAGCATTTTTTT
CACTGCATTCTAGTTGTGGTTTGTCCAAACTCATCAATGTATCTTAACGCGTAAATTGTAAGCGTTAATA
TTTTGTTAAAATTCGCGTTAAATTTTTGTTAAATCAGCTCATTTTTTAACCAATAGGCCGAAATCGGCAA
AATCCCTTATAAATCAAAAGAATAGACCGAGATAGGGT
[37 nt withheld, positions 12009-12045]
AAAGAACGTGGACTCCAACGTCAAAGG
[49 nt withheld, positions 12073-12121]
T
[91 nt withheld, positions 12123-12213]
G
[124 nt withheld, positions 12215-12338]
CAGGTGGCACTTTTCGGGGAAATGTGCGCGGAACCCCTATTTGTTTATTTTTCTAAATACATTCAAATAT
GTATCCGCTCATGAGACAATAACCCTGATAAATGCTTCAATAATATTGAAAAAGGAAGAGTCCTGAGGCG
GAAAGAACCAGCTGTGGAATGTGTGTCAGTTAGGGTGTGGAAAGTCCCCAGGCTCCCCAGCAGGCAGAAG
TATGCAAAGCATGCATCTCAATTAGTCAGCAACCAGGTGTGGAAAGTCCCCAGGCTCCCCAGCAGGCAGA
AGTATGCAAAGCATGCATCTCAATTAGTCAGCAACCATAGTCCCGCCCCTAACTCCGCCCATCCCGCCCC
TAACTCCGCCCAGTTCCGCCCATTCTCCGCCCCATGGCTGACTAATTTTTTTTATTTATGCAGAGGCCGA
GGCCGCCTCGGCCTCTGAGCTATTCCAGAAGTAGTGAGGAGGCTTTTTTG
