>Addgene plasmid #55447 | mCerulean3-Talin-18 | depositor partial sequence | sequence record 85852 | insert sequence
TTGACGTCAGATCCGCTAGCGCTACCGGTCGCCACCATGGTGAGCAAGGGCGAGGAGCTGTTCACCGGGG
TGGTGCCCATCCTGGTCGAGCTGGACGGCGACGTAAACGGCCACAAGTTCAGCGTGTCCGGCGAGGGCGA
GGGCGATGCCACCTACGGCAAGCTGACCCTGAAGTTCATCTGCACCACCGGCAAGCTGCCCGTGCCCTGG
CCCACCCTCGTGACCACCCTGAGCTGGGGCGTGCAGTGCTTCGCCCGCTACCCCGACCACATGAAGCAGC
ACGACTTCTTCAAGTCCGCCATGCCCGAAGGCTACGTCCAGGAGCGCACCATCTTCTTCAAGGACGACGG
CAACTACAAGACCCGCGCCGAGGTGAAGTTCGAGGGCGACACCCTGGTGAACCGCATCGAGCTGAAGGGC
ATCGACTTCAAGGAGGACGGCAACATCCTGGGGCACAAGCTGGAGTACAACGCCATCCACGGCAACGTCT
ATATCACCGCCGACAAGCAGAAGAACGGCATCAAGGCCAACTTCGGCCTCAACTGCAACATCGAGGACGG
CAGCGTGCAGCTCGCCGACCACTACCAGCAGAACACCCCCATCGGCGACGGCCCCGTGCTGCTGCCCGAC
AACCACTACCTGAGCACCCAGTCCAAGCTGAGCAAAGACCCCAACGAGAAGCGCGATCACATGGTCCTGC
TGGAGTTCGTGACCGCCGCCGGGATCACTCTCGGCATGGACGAGCTGTACAAGTCCGGACTCAGATCTCG
AGCTCAAGCTAGCTTCGAATTCGCAGAAGCTGCCACCATGGTTGCGCTTTCGCTGAAGATTAGCATTGGG
AATGTGGTGAAGACGATGCAATTTGAGCCATCTACCATGGTGTACGACGCCTGCCGCATGATTCGTGAGC
GGATCCCAGAGGCCCTGGCTGGCCCTCCCAACGACTTTGGGCTCTTTCTGTCAGATGATGACCCCAAAAA
AGGCATCTGGCTAGAGGCTGGGAAAGCTTTGGACTACTACATGCTCCGAAATGGGGACACCATGGAGTAC
AGAAAAAAGCAGAGACCCCTGAAGATACGGATGTTAGACGGAACGGTGAAGACTATCATGGTGGATGACT
CCAAGACCGTCACAGACATGCTCATGACCATTTGTGCCCGAATTGGTATCACCAACCATGATGAGTATTC
ACTGGTTCGAGAGCTGATGGAAGAAAAGAAAGATGAGGGGACAGGGACCCTGAGAAAAGACAAGACCCTA
CTGCGAGATGAAAAGAAGATGGAGAAGCTAAAGCAGAAGTTGCACACAGACGATGAGTTGAACTGGCTGG
ACCATGGGCGGACACTGAGGGAACAGGGAGTGGAAGAGCATGAGACGTTGCTGCTGCGGAGAAAGTTCTT
CTACTCAGACCAGAATGTGGATTCCCGAGACCCTGTACAGCTGAACCTTCTCTATGTGCAGGCACGAGAT
GACATCCTGAATGGCTCCCATCCTGTCTCCTTTGACAAGGCCTGTGAATTTGCAGGCTTCCAGTGCCAGA
TCCAGTTTGGACCTCACAATGAACAGAAGCACAAGGCTGGCTTCCTTGACCTGAAGGACTTCCTGCCCAA
GGAGTATGTGAAGCAGAAGGGAGAGCGTAAGATCTTTCAGGCACACAAGAATTGTGGGCAGATGAGTGAA
ATTGAGGCCAAGGTACGCTACGTGAAGCTGGCCCGTTCCCTCAAGACTTACGGTGTCTCCTTCTTCCTAG
TCAAGGAAAAGATGAAGGGGAAGAATAAACTGGTGCCCAGGCTGTTGGGCATCACTAAGGAGTGTGTGAT
GCGTGTGGATGAGAAGACCAAGGAGGTGATTCAGGAATGGAGCCTCACCAACATCAAACGCTGGGCTGCC
TCTCCCAAGAGCTTTACTCTGGACTTTGGAGACTATCAGGATGGCTACTACTCAGTACAGACGACAGAAG
GCGAGCAGATCGCACAGCTCATTGCTGGCTACATAGATATCATCCTTAAGAAGAAAAAAAGCAAGGACCA
TTTTGGGCTGGAGGGAGATGAAGAGTCTACTATGTTGGAGGACTCAGTGTCTCCCAAAAAGTCAACAGTC
CTTCAGCAGCAGTACAACCGAGTGGGGAAAGTGGAGCACGGCTCTGTGGCTCTGCCAGCCATCATGCGCT
CTGGAGCCTCTGGTCCTGAGAATTTCCAGGTGGGGAGCATGCCACCTGCCCAGCAGCAGATCACCAGTGG
CCAGATGCACCGAGGACACATGCCACCTCTGACTTCAGCCCAGCAGGCGCTCACTGGAACCATTAACTCC
AGCATGCAGGCTGTGCAGGCTGCCCAGGCCACTCTGGATGACTTTGAGACTCTACCCCCTCTTGGCCAGG
ATGCTGCCTCCAAAGCTTGGCGTAAGAACAAGATGGATGAATCAAAGCATGAGATCCACTCCCAGGTAGA
TGCCATCACAGCTGGCACTGCCTCTGTGGTAAACCTGACAGCAGGAGATCCTGCAGAGACAGACTATACA
GCAGTGGGCTGTGCAGTCACCACCATCTCTTCCAACCTGACGGAGATGTCCCGTGGGGTGAAGCTATTGG
CTGCCCTGCTGGAGGATGAAGGCGGCAATGGCCGGCCCCTTCTGCAAGCAGCAAAGGGCCTTGCAGGGGC
TGTGTCGGAACTGCTTCGCAGTGCTCAGCCCGCCAGCGCTGAGCCTCGTCAGAACCTGCTGCAGGCAGCC
GGGAACGTGGGCCAGGCCAGTGGGGAGCTGTTGCAGCAAATTGGGGAAAGTGACACTGACCCCCACTTCC
AGGATGTTCTAATGCAGCTAGCAAACGCAGTGGCAAGTGCTGCAGCCGCCCTGGTCCTCAAGGCCAAGAG
TGTGGCCCAGCGCACAGAGGATTCCGGGCTTCAGACCCAAGTGATTGCTGCAGCTACGCAATGTGCTCTG
TCCACTTCCCAGCTGGTGGCCTGTACCAAGGTGGTAGCACCTACAATCAGCTCACCTGTGTGCCAAGAAC
AGCTAGTCGAGGCTGGGCGACTGGTGGCCAAAGCTGTGGAGGGCTGTGTGTCTGCCTCGCAAGCAGCTAC
AGAAGATGGACAGCTGCTTCGAGGGGTAGGAGCAGCAGCCACGGCTGTCACCCAGGCCCTCAATGAGCTG
CTGCAGCACGTGAAGGCCCACGCCACCGGAGCTGGGCCTGCCGGTCGGTATGACCAAGCCACTGATACCA
TCCTCACCGTCACTGAAAACATCTTCAGCTCCATGGGTGATGCTGGGGAGATGGTGCGCCAGGCCCGCAT
CCTGGCCCAAGCCACCTCAGACCTGGTCAATGCTATCAAGGCCGATGCTGAGGGGGAGAGTGATCTGGAG
AACTCTAGAAAGCTCCTGAGTGCTGCCAAGATCCTCGCTGATGCCACCGCCAAGATGGTGGAGGCGGCCA
AGGGAGCAGCCGCCCACCCTGACAGTGAGGAACAGCAGCAGCGACTGCGTGAAGCAGCTGAGGGGCTTCG
CATGGCCACCAATGCAGCTGCGCAGAACGCCATCAAGAAGAAGTTGGTGCAGCGCCTGGAGCATGCAGCC
AAGCAAGCTGCAGCCTCTGCAACACAGACCATTGCTGCAGCCCAACATGCAGCCTCTGCCCCCAAGGCCT
CTGCGGGCCCCCAGCCCCTACTGGTGCAGAGCTGTAAGGCCGTGGCAGAGCAGATTCCGTTGCTGGTGCA
GGGTGTCCGAGGAAGTCAAGCTCAGCCTGACAGCCCTAGTGCTCAGCTCGCCCTCATTGCTGCCAGCCAG
AGCTTCCTGCAGCCAGGTGGGAAGATGGTGGCAGCGGCAAAAGCCTCAGTGCCAACAATTCAGGACCAGG
CTTCAGCGATGCAGCTGAGTCAGTGCGCAAAGAACCTAGGCACTGCCCTGGCCGAGCTGCGCACTGCTGC
TCAGAAGGCTCAGGAGGCATGTGGACCTTTGGAGATGGATTCTGCACTGAGTGTTGTACAAAATCTAGAG
AAAGACCTACAGGAAATAAAAGCAGCAGCTCGAGATGGCAAGCTTAAGCCCTTACCTGGGGAAACAATGG
AGAAGTGTACCCAAGATCTTGGCAACAGCACCAAAGCGGTGAGCTCTGCCATCGCCAAGCTGCTGGGGGA
GATTGCCCAGGGCAACGAGAACTATGCAGGTATTGCAGCTCGGGATGTAGCTGGTGGACTAAGGTCACTA
GCCCAGGCTGCGCGGGGTGTGGCTGCGCTGACATCAGATCCTGCAGTGCAGGCCATTGTGCTTGACACAG
CCAGCGACGTTCTGGACAAGGCCAGCAGCCTCATTGAAGAGGCAAAAAAAGCATCTGGACACCCAGGGGA
CCCAGAAAGCCAGCAAAGGCTTGCTCAGGTAGCTAAAGCAGTGACCCAAGCCCTGAACCGCTGTGTCAGC
TGCCTGCCTGGCCAAAGAGACGTGGATAATGCCCTACGAGCCGTTGGAGATGCCAGCAAGCGACTCCTGA
GTGACTTGCTTCCTCCAAGCACGGGGACATTTCAAGAAGCACAGAGCCGATTGAATGAAGCTGCAGCTGG
GTTAAATCAGGCCGCCACAGAACTGGTGCAAGCCTCCCGAGGAACTCCTCAGGACCTGGCTCGGGCCTCC
GGCCGATTTGGACAGGACTTCAGCACCTTCCTGGAAGCTGGTGTGGAGATGGCCGGACAGGCCCCGAGCC
AGGAGGACCGAGCCCAGGTGGTGTCCAACCTGAAGGGCATATCCATGTCTTCAAGCAAACTTCTCCTTGC
CGCTAAGGCCTTGTCCACAGACCCTGCTTCTCCCAACCTCAAGAGTCAGCTGGCTGCGGCTGCCCGGGCA
GTGACGGACAGCATCAACCAGCTCATCACCATGTGCACCCAGCAGGCACCTGGCCAGAAGGAGTGTGACA
ATGCACTTCGGCAGCTAGAGACAGTCCGAGAACTCCTGGAGAATCCAGTCCAGCCCATCAACGACATGTC
CTACTTCGGTTGCTTGGACAGTGTCATGGAGAACTCCAAGGTCCTAGGTGAGGCCATGACTGGCATCTCC
CAAAATGCCAAGAATGGAAATCTGCCGGAGTTTGGAGATGCCATTGCCACAGCCTCCAAGGCTCTCTGTG
GCTTCACGGAGGCAGCCGCACAGGCAGCATATCTAGTTGGTGTCTCTGACCCCAACAGCCAAGCTGGACA
GCAAGGACTGGTGGAACCCACACAGTTTGCCCGTGCAAACCAGGCAATTCAGATGGCCTGTCAGAGTCTG
GGGGAGCCTGGCTGTACCCAGGCCCAGGTGTTATCTGCAGCCACTATTGTAGCCAAACACACATCTGCAT
TGTGTAACAGCTGTCGCCTGGCTTCCGCTAGGACTGCCAATCCCACTGCCAAGCGCCAGTTTGTACAGTC
AGCCAAGGAGGTGGCCAACAGTACAGCCAATCTTGTCAAGACCATCAAGGCACTAGATGGGGACTTCACA
GAAGAGAACCGTGCCCAGTGCCGAGCAGCCACAGCCCCTCTGCTGGAAGCTGTGGATAACCTGAGTGCCT
TTGCCTCCAACCCTGAGTTCTCCAGCGTCCCTGCCCAGATCAGCCCTGAGGGCAGAGCAGCCATGGAGCC
CATTGTAATCTCTGCTAAGACAATGTTGGAGAGTGCTGGAGGGCTCATCCAGACAGCTCGGGCGTTAGCA
GTCAATCCCCGAGACCCCCCACGTTGGTCTGTGCTAGCTGGCCACTCTCGGACTGTCTCAGATTCCATCA
AGAAACTTATTACAAGCATGAGGGACAAAGCCCCAGGGCAGCTGGAGTGTGAGACAGCCATTGCGGCTCT
GAACAGCTGCTTGCGGGACCTAGATCAGGCTTCGCTTGCCGCTGTCAGCCAGCAGCTTGCTCCCCGTGAA
GGAATCTCTCAAGAGGCTTTGCACACCCAGATGCTCACTGCAGTGCAAGAAATTTCTCATCTCATTGAGC
CGCTGGCCAGCGCTGCTCGGGCTGAAGCCTCCCAGCTGGGACACAAGGTGTCCCAAATGGCCCAGTACTT
TGAACCACTCACCCTGGCTGCAGTGGGTGCTGCGTCTAAGACCCTGAGCCACCCGCAGCAGATGGCACTT
CTGGACCAGACTAAAACGTTGGCAGAGTCTGCCTTGCAGTTGCTATATACTGCCAAGGAGGCTGGTGGTA
ACCCCAAGCAAGCAGCACACACCCAGGAAGCCCTGGAGGAGGCTGTGCAGATGATGACAGAGGCCGTAGA
AGACCTGACGACGACCCTCAACGAAGCAGCCAGTGCTGCAGGAGTCGTTGGCGGCATGGTGGACTCTATC
ACTCAGGCCATCAACCAGCTAGATGAAGGACCTATGGGTGACCCAGAAGGCTCATTCGTAGATTACCAGA
CAACCATGGTGAGGACAGCCAAGGCCATTGCTGTCACTGTTCAGGAGATGGTAACCAAGTCAAACACCAG
CCCTGAAGAGCTAGGCCCTCTTGCCAACCAGCTGACCAGTGACTATGGCCGACTGGCCTCACAAGCCAAG
CCTGCAGCTGTGGCTGCTGAAAATGAAGAGATAGGCGCTCACATCAAACACCGAGTACAGGAGCTGGGCC
ATGGCTGCTCTGCTCTGGTCACCAAGGCAGGTGCCTTGCAGTGTAGCCCCAGTGATGTCTACACCAAGAA
GGAGCTCATAGAGTGTGCCCGCAGAGTGTCAGAGAAGGTCTCCCATGTTCTGGCTGCACTCCAGGCTGGG
AATCGTGGTACCCAGGCCTGCATTACAGCAGCCAGTGCTGTGTCTGGTATCATTGCTGACCTCGACACCA
CCATCATGTTCGCTACTGCTGGCACACTTAACCGTGAGGGTGCTGAAACTTTTGCTGACCACCGGGAGGG
TATCTTAAAGACAGCAAAGGTTCTTGTGGAGGACACCAAGGTCCTAGTGCAGAATGCAGCTGGGAGCCAG
GAGAAGTTGGCACAAGCCGCCCAGTCCTCCGTGGCCACCATTACCCGCCTCGCTGATGTGGTCAAGCTCG
GTGCAGCCAGCCTAGGAGCCGAAGACCCTGAAACTCAGGTGGTGCTGATCAATGCAGTAAAGGACGTAGC
CAAGGCCCTGGGTGACCTCATCAGCGCTACGAAGGCTGCAGCGGGCAAAGTTGGGGATGACCCTGCAGTG
TGGCAGCTCAAGAACTCTGCCAAGGTGATGGTGACCAATGTGACATCATTGCTCAAGACAGTGAAGGCTG
TGGAAGATGAGGCCACCAAAGGCACACGGGCCCTAGAGGCAACCACAGAGCACATACGTCAGGAACTGGC
GGTCTTCTGTTCCCCAGAGCCACCTGCCAAGACCTCTACCCCTGAAGACTTCATCCGAATGACCAAGGGT
ATTACTATGGCAACAGCCAAAGCCGTTGCTGCTGGCAATTCCTGTCGACAGGAAGATGTCATTGCCACAG
CCAATCTGAGCCGACGGGCTATTGCGGACATGCTTCGGGCTTGCAAGGAAGCAGCTTTCCACCCAGAAGT
GGCGCCTGATGTACGGCTCCGAGCCCTGCACTATGGCCGGGAGTGTGCCAATGGTTACCTGGAACTGCTG
GACCACGTGCTGCTGACCCTTCAGAAGCCAAACCCAGACCTGAAGCAGCAGCTAACTGGACACTCAAAGC
GGGTTGCTGGCTCTGTGACTGAGCTCATCCAGGCTGCTGAAGCCATGAAAGGAACAGAGTGGGTGGACCC
AGAGGACCCTACTGTCATTGCTGAGAATGAGCTCTTGGGAGCCGCAGCCGCCATCGAGGCTGCAGCCAAG
AAGCTGGAGCAGCTGAAGCCCAGGGCCAAACCCAAGGAGGCGGATGAGTCCTTGAACTTTGAGGAACAAA
TCCTAGAAGCTGCCAAGTCCATCGCTGCAGCCACCAGTGCACTGGTAAAGGCTGCGTCAGCAGCCCAGAG
GGAGCTGGTGGCTCAAGGAAAGGTGGGCGCCATTCCAGCCAATGCACTGGATGATGGGCAGTGGTCGCAG
GGCCTCATTTCCGCTGCCCGTATGGTGGCTGCGGCCACCAACAATCTGTGTGAAGCAGCTAACGCAGCTG
TCCAGGGCCATGCTAGCCAGGAGAAACTCATTTCCTCAGCCAAGCAAGTAGCTGCCTCCACAGCTCAGCT
CCTGGTAGCTTGCAAGGTCAAAGCAGATCAGGACTCTGAGGCAATGAAACGGCTCCAGGCTGCTGGCAAT
GCAGTGAAGAGGGCCTCAGATAACCTGGTAAAGGCGGCCCAGAAAGCTGCAGCCTTCGAAGACCAGGAGA
ATGAGACGGTGGTGGTGAAGGAGAAAATGGTTGGGGGCATTGCCCAGATTATCGCAGCACAGGAAGAGAT
GCTTCGGAAGGAACGAGAGCTGGAAGAGGCTCGGAAAAAGCTCGCCCAGATCCGGCAGCAGCAGTACAAG
TTCTTGCCTTCAGAGCTTCGAGACGAGCACTAAAAAAGCCCTGTGTATTTAATGCAGACCCAGCCCAGAG
ACTGTGCCTGCCACTACCAAAGCCTTCTGGGCTGCTCAGGACCCAAGCTGCCCAACCCCAGCACTCCCCC
AAAGTGCCTGCCAAACCCTGGGCCTGGCCCTGCCCAGTCCCACTGCAAGCCGTGTCCTCTCCCTGACTCC
CAAGTGCCTTTGCACCCTAGGGCCCCTAAGTGCCTGCCCCCCTCCAGAGTATTAACGCTCCAAGAGTATT
ATTAATGCTGCCGTACCTCAGTTTGAACCTGCCAGGGCCCCAGCTGCTCCAGCCTGCCAGCAGCTTCCAG
CCAGTCCCCACGGCCACGTCAGCTCAACTCATCCCTTTTTGATACTATATCCCCTACCCAGCTACCTATG
GGGCTTGAGGGTTGTAAACCCAAACAGGTCAGACTCCCGGAATTCTGCAGTCGACGGTACCGCGGGCCCG
GGATCCACCGGATCTAGATAACTGATCATAATCAGCCATACCACAT
